Addgene plasmid #223375: pYPQAT03
Purpose: T-DNA vector for SpCas9 mediated mutagenesis for dicot plants; NGG PAM; Cas9 was driven by 2x35s and the sgRNA was driven by AtU3 promoter; Kanamycin for plants selection.
Depositing lab: Yiping Qi. Depositing organization: University of Maryland, College Park. Publication: A comprehensive all-in-one CRISPR toolbox for large-scale screens in plants. Cheng Y, Li G, Qi A, Mandlik R, Pan C, Wang D, Ge S, Qi Y. Plant Cell. 2025 Apr 9:koaf081. doi: 10.1093/plcell/koaf081. PubMed 40202185.
Backbone
  Vector backbone: pYPQ166
  Vector type: Plant Expression, CRISPR
  Selectable markers: kanamycin
Growth in bacteria
  Bacterial resistance: Kanamycin, 50 μg/mL
  Growth temperature: 37°C
  Growth strain: DH5alpha
  Copy number: High Copy
Gene/Insert
  Gene/Insert name: 2x35s-SpCas9-AtU3-gRNA scaffold
  Tag / fusion protein: NLS; 3x FLAG
Terms and licenses: Academic/Nonprofit Terms; Industry Terms: Not Available to Industry
How to cite: pYPQAT03 was a gift from Yiping Qi (Addgene plasmid # 223375 ; http://n2t.net/addgene:223375 ; RRID:Addgene_223375)
