[The description below was written by a language model from this plasmid's Addgene catalogue record and pLannotate feature annotations shown in this document.]
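Description:
pYPQAT03 is a 16-kb binary T-DNA vector for Agrobacterium-mediated delivery of an all-in-one SpCas9 mutagenesis system into dicot plants, listed as built on the pYPQ166 backbone. Outside the T-DNA borders it carries a high-copy ColE1/pUC-type origin with the pBR322 bom region for propagation in E. coli. The pVS1 oriV, RepA and StaA functions support replication and stable maintenance in Agrobacterium. Bacterial selection is by kanamycin through an aphA-3 aminoglycoside phosphotransferase gene.

Between the nopaline-type right and left border repeats lie three functional units. First, an enhanced CaMV 35S promoter with a duplicated enhancer (2x35S) drives Streptococcus pyogenes Cas9, which recognises NGG PAMs. The catalogue entry lists NLS and 3xFLAG tags; the annotation detects only a FLAG fragment just upstream of the coding sequence. The pea rbcS-E9 terminator ends this unit. Second, the sgRNA cassette holds the SpCas9 gRNA scaffold, which according to the record is expressed from the Arabidopsis U3 promoter; that promoter is not annotated in the feature table. Immediately upstream of the scaffold sits a lac promoter/lacZα fragment with T7 and T3 promoters. This may be a replaceable stuffer at the guide insertion site, although the record does not say so. attB1, attB5 and attB2 sites flanking the Cas9 and sgRNA units indicate that they were assembled by multisite Gateway recombination. Third, a second enhanced 35S promoter drives nptII with the CaMV poly(A) signal, giving kanamycin selection of transformed plant tissue.

The plasmid belongs to a CRISPR toolbox for large-scale screens in plants and is intended for targeted gene knockout in dicot species.
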