Features (pLannotate 1.2.2; 38 found; start..end, strand, type, name):
    425..1219    +  CDS            KanR: aminoglycoside phosphotransferase; aphA-3; confers resistance to kanamycin
   1306..1894    +  rep_origin     ori: high-copy-number ColE1/pMB1/pBR322/pUC origin of replication
   2080..2220    -  misc_feature   bom: basis of mobility region from pBR322
   2322..2361    -  CDS            rop (fragment): Rop protein, which maintains plasmids at low copy number; rop
   2564..2758    -  rep_origin     pVS1 oriV: origin of replication for the Pseudomonas plasmid pVS1 (Heeb et al., 2000)
   2824..3897    -  CDS            pVS1 RepA: replication protein from the Pseudomonas plasmid pVS1 (Heeb et al., 2000)
   4326..4955    -  CDS            pVS1 StaA: stability protein from the Pseudomonas plasmid pVS1 (Heeb et al., 2000)
   5515..5916    -  CDS            Y4CG_SINFN (fragment): Protein inferred from homology: Swiss-Prot protein existence level 3. From Sinorhizobium fredii (strain NBRC 101917 / NGR234).
   6256..6280    -  misc_feature   RB T-DNA repeat: right border repeat from nopaline C58 T-DNA
   6346..6500    -  CDS            lacZα (fragment): LacZα fragment of β-galactosidase; lacZ fragment
   6599..7270    +  promoter       CaMV 35S promoter (enhanced): cauliflower mosaic virus 35S promoter with a duplicated enhancer region
   7272..7298    -  misc_feature   MCS (fragment): pUC18/19 multiple cloning site
   7330..7354    +  protein_bind   attB1: mutant version of attB; recombination site for the Gateway® BP reaction BP Clonase™
   7418..7437    +  CDS            2xFLAG (fragment): two tandem FLAG® epitope tags
   7493..11593   +  CDS            cas9: CAS9_STRP1 - Also known as csn1 From Streptococcus pyogenes serotype M1.
  11651..12274   +  terminator     E9 terminator: terminator and polyadenylation signal from the pea rbcS-E9 gene
  12316..12336   +  protein_bind   attB5: mutant version of attB; core recombination site for the Gateway® BP reaction BP Clonase™
  12707..12725   -  rep_origin     f1 ori (fragment): f1 bacteriophage origin of replication; arrow indicates direction of (+) strand synthesis
  12730..12885   -  CDS            lacZα (fragment): LacZα fragment of β-galactosidase; lacZ fragment
  12893..12911   +  promoter       T7 promoter: promoter for bacteriophage T7 RNA polymerase
  12920..12943   -  misc_feature   MCS (fragment): pBluescript multiple cloning site
  12959..12977   -  promoter       T3 promoter: promoter for bacteriophage T3 RNA polymerase
  13020..13042   -  protein_bind   lac operator (fragment): The lac repressor binds to the lac operator to inhibit transcription in E. coli. This inhibition can be relieved by adding lactose or isopropyl-β-D-thiogalactopyranoside (IPTG). lac repressor encoded by lacI
  13046..13076   -  promoter       lac promoter: promoter for the E. coli lac operon
  13091..13112   -  protein_bind   CAP binding site: CAP binding activates transcription in the presence of cAMP. E. coli catabolite activator protein
  13154..13229   +  misc_RNA       gRNA scaffold: guide RNA scaffold for the Streptococcus pyogenes CRISPR/Cas9 system
  13432..13456   -  protein_bind   attB2: mutant version of attB; recombination site for the Gateway® BP reaction BP Clonase™
  13474..13509   -  misc_feature   MCS (fragment): pBluescript multiple cloning site
  13520..13767   +  terminator     NOS terminator: nopaline synthase terminator and poly(A) signal
  13790..13846   -  misc_feature   MCS: pUC18/19 multiple cloning site
  13877..13899   -  protein_bind   lac operator (fragment): The lac repressor binds to the lac operator to inhibit transcription in E. coli. This inhibition can be relieved by adding lactose or isopropyl-β-D-thiogalactopyranoside (IPTG). lac repressor encoded by lacI
  13903..13933   -  promoter       lac promoter: promoter for the E. coli lac operon
  13948..13969   -  protein_bind   CAP binding site: CAP binding activates transcription in the presence of cAMP. E. coli catabolite activator protein
  13982..14070   -  CDS            lacI (fragment): lac repressor; lacI; The lac repressor binds to the lac operator to inhibit transcription in E. coli. This inhibition can be relieved by adding lactose or isopropyl-β-D-thiogalactopyranoside (IPTG).
  14160..14836   +  promoter       CaMV 35S promoter (enhanced): cauliflower mosaic virus 35S promoter with a duplicated enhancer region
  14904..15696   +  CDS            NeoR/KanR (fragment): aminoglycoside phosphotransferase from Tn5; aph(3')-II (or nptII); confers resistance to neomycin, kanamycin, and G418 (Geneticin®)
  15753..15927   +  polyA_signal   CaMV poly(A) signal: cauliflower mosaic virus polyadenylation signal
  16005..16029   -  misc_feature   LB T-DNA repeat: left border repeat from nopaline C58 T-DNA
>Addgene plasmid #223375 | pYPQAT03 | addgene full sequence | sequence record 452219 | Addgene NGS Result
CCAGCCAGCCAACAGCTCCCCGACCGGCAGCTCGGCACAAAATCACCACTCGATACAGGCAGCCCATCAG
TCCGGGACGGCGTCAGCGGGAGAGCCGTTGTAAGGCGGCAGACTTTGCTCATGTTACCGATGCTATTCGG
AAGAACGGCAACTAAGCTGCCGGGTTTGAAACACGGATGATCTCGCGGAGGGTAGCATGTTGATTGTAAC
GATGACAGAGCGTTGCTGCCTGTGATCACCGCGGTTTCAAAATCGGCTCCGTCGATACTATGTTATACGC
CAACTTTGAAAACAACTTTGAAAAAGCTGTTTTCTGGTATTTAAGGTTTTAGAATGCAAGGAACAGTGAA
TTGGAGTTCGTCTTGTTATAATTAGCTTCTTGGGGTATCTTTAAATACTGTAGAAAAGAGGAAGGAAATA
ATAAATGGCTAAAATGAGAATATCACCGGAATTGAAAAAACTGATCGAAAAATACCGCTGCGTAAAAGAT
ACGGAAGGAATGTCTCCTGCTAAGGTATATAAGCTGGTGGGAGAAAATGAAAACCTATATTTAAAAATGA
CGGACAGCCGGTATAAAGGGACCACCTATGATGTGGAACGGGAAAAGGACATGATGCTATGGCTGGAAGG
AAAGCTGCCTGTTCCAAAGGTCCTGCACTTTGAACGGCATGATGGCTGGAGCAATCTGCTCATGAGTGAG
GCCGATGGCGTCCTTTGCTCGGAAGAGTATGAAGATGAACAAAGCCCTGAAAAGATTATCGAGCTGTATG
CGGAGTGCATCAGGCTCTTTCACTCCATCGACATATCGGATTGTCCCTATACGAATAGCTTAGACAGCCG
CTTAGCCGAATTGGATTACTTACTGAATAACGATCTGGCCGATGTGGATTGCGAAAACTGGGAAGAAGAC
ACTCCATTTAAAGATCCGCGCGAGCTGTATGATTTTTTAAAGACGGAAAAGCCCGAAGAGGAACTTGTCT
TTTCCCACGGCGACCTGGGAGACAGCAACATCTTTGTGAAAGATGGCAAAGTAAGTGGCTTTATTGATCT
TGGGAGAAGCGGCAGGGCGGACAAGTGGTATGACATTGCCTTCTGCGTCCGGTCGATCAGGGAGGATATC
GGGGAAGAACAGTATGTCGAGCTATTTTTTGACTTACTGGGGATCAAGCCTGATTGGGAGAAAATAAAAT
ATTATATTTTACTGGATGAATTGTTTTAGTACCTAGAATGCATGACCAAAATCCCTTAACGTGAGTTTTC
GTTCCACTGAGCGTCAGACCCCGTAGAAAAGATCAAAGGATCTTCTTGAGATCCTTTTTTTCTGCGCGTA
ATCTGCTGCTTGCAAACAAAAAAACCACCGCTACCAGCGGTGGTTTGTTTGCCGGATCAAGAGCTACCAA
CTCTTTTTCCGAAGGTAACTGGCTTCAGCAGAGCGCAGATACCAAATACTGTCCTTCTAGTGTAGCCGTA
GTTAGGCCACCACTTCAAGAACTCTGTAGCACCGCCTACATACCTCGCTCTGCTAATCCTGTTACCAGTG
GCTGCTGCCAGTGGCGATAAGTCGTGTCTTACCGGGTTGGACTCAAGACGATAGTTACCGGATAAGGCGC
AGCGGTCGGGCTGAACGGGGGGTTCGTGCACACAGCCCAGCTTGGAGCGAACGACCTACACCGAACTGAG
ATACCTACAGCGTGAGCTATGAGAAAGCGCCACGCTTCCCGAAGGGAGAAAGGCGGACAGGTATCCGGTA
AGCGGCAGGGTCGGAACAGGAGAGCGCACGAGGGAGCTTCCAGGGGGAAACGCCTGGTATCTTTATAGTC
CTGTCGGGTTTCGCCACCTCTGACTTGAGCGTCGATTTTTGTGATGCTCGTCAGGGGGGCGGAGCCTATG
GAAAAACGCCAGCAACGCGGCCTTTTTACGGTTCCTGGCCTTTTGCTGGCCTTTTGCTCACATGTTCTTT
CCTGCGTTATCCCCTGATTCTGTGGATAACCGTATTACCGCCTTTGAGTGAGCTGATACCGCTCGCCGCA
GCCGAACGACCGAGCGCAGCGAGTCAGTGAGCGAGGAAGCGGAAGAGCGCCTGATGCGGTATTTTCTCCT
TACGCATCTGTGCGGTATTTCACACCGCATATGGTGCACTCTCAGTACAATCTGCTCTGATGCCGCATAG
TTAAGCCAGTATACACTCCGCTATCGCTACGTGACTGGGTCATGGCTGCGCCCCGACACCCGCCAACACC
CGCTGACGCGCCCTGACGGGCTTGTCTGCTCCCGGCATCCGCTTACAGACAAGCTGTGACCGTCTCCGGG
AGCTGCATGTGTCAGAGGTTTTCACCGTCATCACCGAAACGCGCGAGGCAGGGTGCCTTGATGTGGGCGC
CGGCGGTCGAGTGGCGACGGCGCGGCTTGTCCGCGCCCTGGTAGATTGCCTGGCCGTAGGCCAGCCATTT
TTGAGCGGCCAGCGGCCGCGATAGGCCGACGCGAAGCGGCGGGGCGTAGGGAGCGCAGCGACCGAAGGGT
AGGCGCTTTTTGCAGCTCTTCGGCTGTGCGCTGGCCAGACAGTTATGCACAGGCCAGGCGGGTTTTAAGA
GTTTTAATAAGTTTTAAAGAGTTTTAGGCGGAAAAATCGCCTTTTTTCTCTTTTATATCAGTCACTTACA
TGTGTGACCGGTTCCCAATGTACGGCTTTGGGTTCCCAATGTACGGGTTCCGGTTCCCAATGTACGGCTT
TGGGTTCCCAATGTACGTGCTATCCACAGGAAACAGACCTTTTCGACCTTTTTCCCCTGCTAGGGCAATT
TGCCCTAGCATCTGCTCCGTACATTAGGAACCGGCGGATGCTTCGCCCTCGATCAGGTTGCGGTAGCGCA
TGACTAGGATCGGGCCAGCCTGCCCCGCCTCCTCCTTCAAATCGTACTCCGGCAGGTCATTTGACCCGAT
CAGCTTGCGCACGGTGAAACAGAACTTCTTGAACTCTCCGGCGCTGCCACTGCGTTCGTAGATCGTCTTG
AACAACCATCTGGCTTCTGCCTTGCCTGCGGCGCGGCGTGCCAGGCGGTAGAGAAAACGGCCGATGCCGG
GATCGATCAAAAAGTAATCGGGGTGAACCGTCAGCACGTCCGGGTTCTTGCCTTCTGTGATCTCGCGGTA
CATCCAATCAGCTAGCTCGATCTCGATGTACTCCGGCCGCCCGGTTTCGCTCTTTACGATCTTGTAGCGG
CTAATCAAGGCTTCACCCTCGGATACCGTCACCAGGCGGCCGTTCTTGGCCTTCTTCGTACGCTGCATGG
CAACGTGCGTGGTGTTTAACCGAATGCAGGTTTCTACCAAGTCGTCTTTCTGCTTTCCGCCATCGGCTCG
CCGGCAGAACTTGAGTACGTCCGCAACGTGTGGACGGAACACGCGGCCGGGCTTGTCTCCCTTCCCTTCC
CGGTATCGGTTCATGGATTCGGTTAGATGGGAAACCGCCATCAGTACCAGGTCGTAATCCCACACACTGG
CCATGCCGGCCGGCCCTGCGGAAACCTCTACGTGCCCGTCTGGAAGCTCGTAGCGGATCACCTCGCCAGC
TCGTCGGTCACGCTTCGACAGACGGAAAACGGCCACGTCCATGATGCTGCGACTATCGCGGGTGCCCACG
TCATAGAGCATCGGAACGAAAAAATCTGGTTGCTCGTCGCCCTTGGGCGGCTTCCTAATCGACGGCGCAC
CGGCTGCCGGCGGTTGCCGGGATTCTTTGCGGATTCGATCAGCGGCCGCTTGCCACGATTCACCGGGGCG
TGCTTCTGCCTCGATGCGTTGCCGCTGGGCGGCCTGCGCGGCCTTCAACTTCTCCACCAGGTCATCACCC
AGCGCCGCGCCGATTTGTACCGGGCCGGATGGTTTGCGACCGCTCACGCCGATTCCTCGGGCTTGGGGGT
TCCAGTGCCATTGCAGGGCCGGCAGGCAACCCAGCCGCTTACGCCTGGCCAACCGCCCGTTCCTCCACAC
ATGGGGCATTCCACGGCGTCGGTGCCTGGTTGTTCTTGATTTTCCATGCCGCCTCCTTTAGCCGCTAAAA
TTCATCTACTCATTTATTCATTTGCTCATTTACTCTGGTAGCTGCGCGATGTATTCAGATAGCAGCTCGG
TAATGGTCTTGCCTTGGCGTACCGCGTACATCTTCAGCTTGGTGTGATCCTCCGCCGGCAACTGAAAGTT
GACCCGCTTCATGGCTGGCGTGTCTGCCAGGCTGGCCAACGTTGCAGCCTTGCTGCTGCGTGCGCTCGGA
CGGCCGGCACTTAGCGTGTTTGTGCTTTTGCTCATTTTCTCTTTACCTCATTAACTCAAATGAGTTTTGA
TTTAATTTCAGCGGCCAGCGCCTGGACCTCGCGGGCAGCGTCGCCCTCGGGTTCTGATTCAAGAACGGTT
GTGCCGGCGGCGGCAGTGCCTGGGTAGCTCACGCGCTGCGTGATACGGGACTCAAGAATGGGCAGCTCGT
ACCCGGCCAGCGCCTCGGCAACCTCACCGCCGATGCGCGTGCCTTTGATCGCCCGCGACACGACAAAGGC
CGCTTGTAGCCTTCCATCCGTGACCTCAATGCGCTGCTTAACCAGCTCCACCAGGTCGGCGGTGGCCCAT
ATGTCGTAAGGGCTTGGCTGCACCGGAATCAGCACGAAGTCGGCTGCCTTGATCGCGGACACAGCCAAGT
CCGCCGCCTGGGGCGCTCCGTCGATCACTACGAAGTCGCGCCGGCCGATGGCCTTCACGTCGCGGTCAAT
CGTCGGGCGGTCGATGCCGACAACGGTTAGCGGTTGATCTTCCCGCACGGCCGCCCAATCGCGGGCACTG
CCCTGGGGATCGGAATCGACTAACAGAACATCGGCCCCGGCGAGTTGCAGGGCGCGGGCTAGATGGGTTG
CGATGGTCGTCTTGCCTGACCCGCCTTTCTGGTTAAGTACAGCGATAACCTTCATGCGTTCCCCTTGCGT
ATTTGTTTATTTACTCATCGCATCATATACGCAGCGACCGCATGACGCAAGCTGTTTTACTCAAATACAC
ATCACCTTTTTAGACGGCGGCGCTCGGTTTCTTCAGCGGCCAAGCTGGCCGGCCAGGCCGCCAGCTTGGC
ATCAGACAAACCGGCCAGGATTTCATGCAGCCGCACGGTTGAGACGTGCGCGGGCGGCTCGAACACGTAC
CCGGCCGCGATCATCTCCGCCTCGATCTCTTCGGTAATGAAAAACGGTTCGTCCTGGCCGTCCTGGTGCG
GTTTCATGCTTGTTCCTCTTGGCGTTCATTCTCGGCGGCCGCCAGGGCGTCGGCCTCGGTCAATGCGTCC
TCACGGAAGGCACCGCGCCGCCTGGCCTCGGTGGGCGTCACTTCCTCGCTGCGCTCAAGTGCGCGGTACA
GGGTCGAGCGATGCACGCCAAGCAGTGCAGCCGCCTCTTTCACGGTGCGGCCTTCCTGGTCGATCAGCTC
GCGGGCGTGCGCGATCTGTGCCGGGGTGAGGGTAGGGCGGGGGCCAAACTTCACGCCTCGGGCCTTGGCG
GCCTCGCGCCCGCTCCGGGTGCGGTCGATGATTAGGGAACGCTCGAACTCGGCAATGCCGGCGAACACGG
TCAACACCATGCGGCCGGCCGGCGTGGTGGTGTCGGCCCACGGCTCTGCCAGGCTACGCAGGCCCGCGCC
GGCCTCCTGGATGCGCTCGGCAATGTCCAGTAGGTCGCGGGTGCTGCGGGCCAGGCGGTCTAGCCTGGTC
ACTGTCACAACGTCGCCAGGGCGTAGGTGGTCAAGCATCCTGGCCAGCTCCGGGCGGTCGCGCCTGGTGC
CGGTGATCTTCTCGGAAAACAGCTTGGTGCAGCCGGCCGCGTGCAGTTCGGCCCGTTGGTTGGTCAAGTC
CTGGTCGTCGGTGCTGACGCGGGCATAGCCCAGCAGGCCAGCGGCGGCGCTCTTGTTCATGGCGTAATGT
CTCCGGTTCTAGTCGCAAGTATTCTACTTTATGCGACTAAAACACGCGACAAGAAAACGCCAGGAAAAGG
GCAGGGCGGCAGCCTGTCGCGTAACTTAGGACTTGTGCGACATGTCGTTTTCAGAAGACGGCTGCACTGA
ACGTCAGAAGCCGACTGCACTATAGCAGCGGAGGGGTTGGATCAAAGTACTTTGATCCCGAGGGGAACCC
TGTGGTTGGCATGCACATACAAATGGACGAACGGATAAACCTTTTCACGCCCTTTTAAATATCCGATTAT
TCTAATAAACGCTCTTTTCTCTTAGGTTTACCCGCCAATATATCCTGTCAAACACTGATAGTTTAAACTG
AAGGCGGGAAACGACAATCTGATCCAAGCTCAAGCTGCTCTAGCATTCGCCATTCAGGCTGCGCAACTGT
TGGGAAGGGCGATCGGTGCGGGCCTCTTCGCTATTACGCCAGCTGGCGAAAGGGGGATGTGCTGCAAGGC
GATTAAGTTGGGTAACGCCAGGGTTTTCCCAGTCACGACGTTGTAAAACGACGGCCAGTGCCAAGCTTGG
CGTGCCTGCAGGTCAACATGGTGGAGCACGACACACTTGTCTACTCCAAAAATATCAAAGATACAGTCTC
AGAAGACCAAAGGGCAATTGAGACTTTTCAACAAAGGGTAATATCCGGAAACCTCCTCGGATTCCATTGC
CCAGCTATCTGTCACTTTATTGTGAAGATAGTGGAAAAGGAAGGTGGCTCCTACAAATGCCATCATTGCG
ATAAAGGAAAGGCCATCGTTGAAGATGCCTCTGCCGACAGTGGTCCCAAAGATGGACCCCCACCCACGAG
GAGCATCGTGGAAAAAGAAGACGTTCCAACCACGTCTTCAAAGCAAGTGGATTGATGTGATAACATGGTG
GAGCACGACACACTTGTCTACTCCAAAAATATCAAAGATACAGTCTCAGAAGACCAAAGGGCAATTGAGA
CTTTTCAACAAAGGGTAATATCCGGAAACCTCCTCGGATTCCATTGCCCAGCTATCTGTCACTTTATTGT
GAAGATAGTGGAAAAGGAAGGTGGCTCCTACAAATGCCATCATTGCGATAAAGGAAAGGCCATCGTTGAA
GATGCCTCTGCCGACAGTGGTCCCAAAGATGGACCCCCACCCACGAGGAGCATCGTGGAAAAAGAAGACG
TTCCAACCACGTCTTCAAAGCAAGTGGATTGATGTGATATCTCCACTGACGTAAGGGATGACGCACAATC
CCACTATCCTTCGCAAGACCCTTCCTCTATATAAGGAAGTTCATTTCATTTGGAGAGGACCTCGACTCTA
GAGGATCCCCGGGTACCGGGCCCCCCCTCGAGGCGCGCCAAGCTATCAAACAAGTTTGTACAAAAAAGCA
GGCTCCGAATTCGCCCTTCACCATGGATTACAAGGACCACGACGGGGATTACAAGGACCACGACATTGAT
TACAAGGATGATGATGACAAGATGGCTCCGAAGAAGAAGAGGAAGGTTGGCATCCACGGGGTGCCAGCTG
CTGACAAGAAGTACTCGATCGGCCTCGATATTGGGACTAACTCTGTTGGCTGGGCCGTGATCACCGACGA
GTACAAGGTGCCCTCAAAGAAGTTCAAGGTCCTGGGCAACACCGATCGGCATTCCATCAAGAAGAATCTC
ATTGGCGCTCTCCTGTTCGACAGCGGCGAGACGGCTGAGGCTACGCGGCTCAAGCGCACCGCCCGCAGGC
GGTACACGCGCAGGAAGAATCGCATCTGCTACCTGCAGGAGATTTTCTCCAACGAGATGGCGAAGGTTGA
CGATTCTTTCTTCCACAGGCTGGAGGAGTCATTCCTCGTGGAGGAGGATAAGAAGCACGAGCGGCATCCA
ATCTTCGGCAACATTGTCGACGAGGTTGCCTACCACGAGAAGTACCCTACGATCTACCATCTGCGGAAGA
AGCTCGTGGACTCCACAGATAAGGCGGACCTCCGCCTGATCTACCTCGCTCTGGCCCACATGATTAAGTT
CAGGGGCCATTTCCTGATCGAGGGGGATCTCAACCCGGACAATAGCGATGTTGACAAGCTGTTCATCCAG
CTCGTGCAGACGTACAACCAGCTCTTCGAGGAGAACCCCATTAATGCGTCAGGCGTCGACGCGAAGGCTA
TCCTGTCCGCTAGGCTCTCGAAGTCTCGGCGCCTCGAGAACCTGATCGCCCAGCTGCCGGGCGAGAAGAA
GAACGGCCTGTTCGGGAATCTCATTGCGCTCAGCCTGGGGCTCACGCCCAACTTCAAGTCGAATTTCGAT
CTCGCTGAGGACGCCAAGCTGCAGCTCTCCAAGGACACATACGACGATGACCTGGATAACCTCCTGGCCC
AGATCGGCGATCAGTACGCGGACCTGTTCCTCGCTGCCAAGAATCTGTCGGACGCCATCCTCCTGTCTGA
TATTCTCAGGGTGAACACCGAGATTACGAAGGCTCCGCTCTCAGCCTCCATGATCAAGCGCTACGACGAG
CACCATCAGGATCTGACCCTCCTGAAGGCGCTGGTCAGGCAGCAGCTCCCCGAGAAGTACAAGGAGATCT
TCTTCGATCAGTCGAAGAACGGCTACGCTGGGTACATTGACGGCGGGGCCTCTCAGGAGGAGTTCTACAA
GTTCATCAAGCCGATTCTGGAGAAGATGGACGGCACGGAGGAGCTGCTGGTGAAGCTCAATCGCGAGGAC
CTCCTGAGGAAGCAGCGGACATTCGATAACGGCAGCATCCCACACCAGATTCATCTCGGGGAGCTGCACG
CTATCCTGAGGAGGCAGGAGGACTTCTACCCTTTCCTCAAGGATAACCGCGAGAAGATCGAGAAGATTCT
GACTTTCAGGATCCCGTACTACGTCGGCCCACTCGCTAGGGGCAACTCCCGCTTCGCTTGGATGACCCGC
AAGTCAGAGGAGACGATCACGCCGTGGAACTTCGAGGAGGTGGTCGACAAGGGCGCTAGCGCTCAGTCGT
TCATCGAGAGGATGACGAATTTCGACAAGAACCTGCCAAATGAGAAGGTGCTCCCTAAGCACTCGCTCCT
GTACGAGTACTTCACAGTCTACAACGAGCTGACTAAGGTGAAGTATGTGACCGAGGGCATGAGGAAGCCG
GCTTTCCTGTCTGGGGAGCAGAAGAAGGCCATCGTGGACCTCCTGTTCAAGACCAACCGGAAGGTCACGG
TTAAGCAGCTCAAGGAGGACTACTTCAAGAAGATTGAGTGCTTCGATTCGGTCGAGATCTCTGGCGTTGA
GGACCGCTTCAACGCCTCCCTGGGGACCTACCACGATCTCCTGAAGATCATTAAGGATAAGGACTTCCTG
GACAACGAGGAGAATGAGGATATCCTCGAGGACATTGTGCTGACACTCACTCTGTTCGAGGACCGGGAGA
TGATCGAGGAGCGCCTGAAGACTTACGCCCATCTCTTCGATGACAAGGTCATGAAGCAGCTCAAGAGGAG
GAGGTACACCGGCTGGGGGAGGCTGAGCAGGAAGCTCATCAACGGCATTCGGGACAAGCAGTCCGGGAAG
ACGATCCTCGACTTCCTGAAGAGCGATGGCTTCGCGAACCGCAATTTCATGCAGCTGATTCACGATGACA
GCCTCACATTCAAGGAGGATATCCAGAAGGCTCAGGTGAGCGGCCAGGGGGACTCGCTGCACGAGCATAT
CGCGAACCTCGCTGGCTCGCCAGCTATCAAGAAGGGGATTCTGCAGACCGTGAAGGTTGTGGACGAGCTG
GTGAAGGTCATGGGCAGGCACAAGCCTGAGAACATCGTCATTGAGATGGCCCGGGAGAATCAGACCACGC
AGAAGGGCCAGAAGAACTCACGCGAGAGGATGAAGAGGATCGAGGAGGGCATTAAGGAGCTGGGGTCCCA
GATCCTCAAGGAGCACCCGGTGGAGAACACGCAGCTGCAGAATGAGAAGCTCTACCTGTACTACCTCCAG
AATGGCCGCGATATGTATGTGGACCAGGAGCTGGATATTAACAGGCTCAGCGATTACGACGTCGATCATA
TCGTTCCACAGTCATTCCTGAAGGATGACTCCATTGACAACAAGGTCCTCACCAGGTCGGACAAGAACCG
GGGCAAGTCTGATAATGTTCCTTCAGAGGAGGTCGTTAAGAAGATGAAGAACTACTGGCGCCAGCTCCTG
AATGCCAAGCTGATCACGCAGCGGAAGTTCGATAACCTCACAAAGGCTGAGAGGGGCGGGCTCTCTGAGC
TGGACAAGGCGGGCTTCATCAAGAGGCAGCTGGTCGAGACACGGCAGATCACTAAGCACGTTGCGCAGAT
TCTCGACTCACGGATGAACACTAAGTACGATGAGAATGACAAGCTGATCCGCGAGGTGAAGGTCATCACC
CTGAAGTCAAAGCTCGTCTCCGACTTCAGGAAGGATTTCCAGTTCTACAAGGTTCGGGAGATCAACAATT
ACCACCATGCCCATGACGCGTACCTGAACGCGGTGGTCGGCACAGCTCTGATCAAGAAGTACCCAAAGCT
CGAGAGCGAGTTCGTGTACGGGGACTACAAGGTTTACGATGTGAGGAAGATGATCGCCAAGTCGGAGCAG
GAGATTGGCAAGGCTACCGCCAAGTACTTCTTCTACTCTAACATTATGAATTTCTTCAAGACAGAGATCA
CTCTGGCCAATGGCGAGATCCGGAAGCGCCCCCTCATCGAGACGAACGGCGAGACGGGGGAGATCGTGTG
GGACAAGGGCAGGGATTTCGCGACCGTCAGGAAGGTTCTCTCCATGCCACAAGTGAATATCGTCAAGAAG
ACAGAGGTCCAGACTGGCGGGTTCTCTAAGGAGTCAATTCTGCCTAAGCGGAACAGCGACAAGCTCATCG
CCCGCAAGAAGGACTGGGATCCGAAGAAGTACGGCGGGTTCGACAGCCCCACTGTGGCCTACTCGGTCCT
GGTTGTGGCGAAGGTTGAGAAGGGCAAGTCCAAGAAGCTCAAGAGCGTGAAGGAGCTGCTGGGGATCACG
ATTATGGAGCGCTCCAGCTTCGAGAAGAACCCGATCGATTTCCTGGAGGCGAAGGGCTACAAGGAGGTGA
AGAAGGACCTGATCATTAAGCTCCCCAAGTACTCACTCTTCGAGCTGGAGAACGGCAGGAAGCGGATGCT
GGCTTCCGCTGGCGAGCTGCAGAAGGGGAACGAGCTGGCTCTGCCGTCCAAGTATGTGAACTTCCTCTAC
CTGGCCTCCCACTACGAGAAGCTCAAGGGCAGCCCCGAGGACAACGAGCAGAAGCAGCTGTTCGTCGAGC
AGCACAAGCATTACCTCGACGAGATCATTGAGCAGATTTCCGAGTTCTCCAAGCGCGTGATCCTGGCCGA
CGCGAATCTGGATAAGGTCCTCTCCGCGTACAACAAGCACCGCGACAAGCCAATCAGGGAGCAGGCTGAG
AATATCATTCATCTCTTCACCCTGACGAACCTCGGCGCCCCTGCTGCTTTCAAGTACTTCGACACAACTA
TCGATCGCAAGAGGTACACAAGCACTAAGGAGGTCCTGGACGCGACCCTCATCCACCAGTCGATTACCGG
CCTCTACGAGACGCGCATCGACCTGTCTCAGCTCGGGGGCGACAAGCGGCCAGCGGCGACGAAGAAGGCG
GGGCAGGCGAAGAAGAAGAAGTGAGCTCAGAGCTTTCGTTCGTATCATCGGTTTCGACAACGTTCGTCAA
GTTCAATGCATCAGTTTCATTGCGCACACACCAGAATCCTACTGAGTTTGAGTATTATGGCATTGGGAAA
ACTGTTTTTCTTGTACCATTTGTTGTGCTTGTAATTTACTGTGTTTTTTATTCGGTTTTCGCTATCGAAC
TGTGAAATGGAAATGGATGGAGAAGAGTTAATGAATGATATGGTCCTTTTGTTCATTCTCAAATTAATAT
TATTTGTTTTTTCTCTTATTTGTTGTGTGTTGAATTTGAAATTATAAGAGATATGCAAACATTTTGTTTT
GAGTAAAAATGTGTCAAATCGTGGCCTCTAATGACCGAAGTTAATATGAGGAGTAAAACACTTGTAGTTG
TACCATTATGCTTATTCACTAGGCAACAAATATATTTTCAGACCTAGAAAAGCTGCAAATGTTACTGAAT
ACAAGTATGTCCTCTTGTGTTTTAGACATTTATGAACTTTCCTTTATGTAATTTTCCAGAATCCTTGTCA
GATTCTAATCATTGCTTTATAATTATAGTTATACTCATGGATTTGTAGTTGAGTATGAAAATATTTTTTA
ATGCATTTTATGACTTGCCAATTGTTCCGGAACTCTAGATAAGCTTACCGGAAAGGGCGAATTCGCAACT
TTGTATACAAAAGTTGCCCCATGGCGTTCCCTCTAGATAACGCAGGATCCTATTTACTTTAAATTTTTCT
TATGGCTCAGCCTGTGATGGATAACTGAATCAAACAAATGGCGTCTGGGTTTAAGAACATCTGTTTTGGC
TATGTTGGACGAAACAAGTGAACTTTTAGGATCAACTTCCGTTTATATACGGAGCTTATATCGAGCAATA
AGATAAGTGGGCTTTTTATGTAATTTAATGGGCTATCGTCCATATATTCACTAATACCCATGCCCAGTAC
CCATGTATGCGTTTCATATAAGCTCCTAATTTCTCCCACATCGCTCAAATCTAAACAAATCTTGTTGTAT
ATATAACACTGAGGGAGCACCATTGGTCAGAGACCGGCGCCGCTACAGGGCGCGTCCCATTCGCCATTCA
GGCTGCGCAACTGTTGGGAAGGGCGATCGGTGCGGGCCTCTTCGCTATTACGCCAGCTGGCGAAAGGGGG
ATGTGCTGCAAGGCGATTAAGTTGGGTAACGCCAGGGTTTTCCCAGTCACGACGTTGTAAAACGACGGCC
AGTGAGCGCGCGTAATACGACTCACTATAGGGCGAATTGGGTACCGGGCCCCCCCTCGAGGTCCTCCAGC
TTTTGTTCCCTTTAGTGAGGGTTAATTGCGCGCTTGGCGTAATCATGGTCATAGCTGTTTCCTGTGTGAA
ATTGTTATCCGCTCACAATTCCACACAACATACGAGCCGGAAGCATAAAGTGTAAAGCCTGGGGTGCCTA
ATGAGTGAGCTAACTCACATTAATTGCGTTGCGCTCACTGCCCGCTTTCCACCGGTGGTCTCTGTTTTAG
AGCTAGAAATAGCAAGTTAAAATAAGGCTAGTCCGTTATCAACTTGAAAAAGTGGCACCGAGTCGGTGCT
TTTTTTTCCCTTTCCTTTTTTCTTTTTTTTGCCATAAACTTAAATTTGTATATCGATCATTGTAGATATT
GAAAACCTAGAACAAACCAACATCCATGTGAATGTCTTTCATGACTGATTTAGAGATAATTCTTGAATTT
TGGAACTAGAATCTATAATGAGCCTAAATTAAAACATTGTGAACTAGTAAGGGCGAATTCGACCCAGCTT
TCTTGTACAAAGTGGTTCGATAATTCTTAATTAACTAGTTCTAGAGCGGCCGCCACCGCGGTGGAGCTCG
AATTTCCCCGATCGTTCAAACATTTGGCAATAAAGTTTCTTAAGATTGAATCCTGTTGCCGGTCTTGCGA
TGATTATCATATAATTTCTGTTGAATTACGTTAAGCATGTAATAATTAACATGTAATGCATGACGTTATT
TATGAGATGGGTTTTTATGATTAGAGTCCCGCAATTATACATTTAATACGCGATAGAAAACAAAATATAG
CGCGCAAACTAGGATAAATTATCGCGCGCGGTGTCATCTATGTTACTGAATTCGTAATCATGGTCATAGA
AGCTTGCATGCCTGCAGGTCGACTCTAGAGGATCCCCGGGTACCGAGCTCGAATTCGTAATCATGTCATA
GCTGTTTCCTGTGTGAAATTGTTATCCGCTCACAATTCCACACAACATACGAGCCGGAAGCATAAAGTGT
AAAGCCTGGGGTGCCTAATGAGTGAGCTAACTCACATTAATTGCGTTGCGCTCACTGCCCGCTTTCCAGT
CGGGAAACCTGTCGTGCCAGCTGCATTAATGAATCGGCCAACGCGCGGGGAGAGGCGGTTTGCGTATTGG
CTAGAGCAGCTTGCCAACATGGTGGAGCACGACACTCTCGTCTACTCCAAGAATATCAAAGATACAGTCT
CAGAAGACCAAAGGGCTATTGAGACTTTTCAACAAAGGGTAATATCGGGAAACCTCCTCGGATTCCATTG
CCCAGCTATCTGTCACTTCATCAAAAGGACAGTAGAAAAGGAAGGTGGCACCTACAAATGCCATCATTGC
GATAAAGGAAAGGCTATCGTTCAAGATGCCTCTGCCGACAGTGGTCCCAAAGATGGACCCCCACCCACGA
GGAGCATCGTGGAAAAAGAAGACGTTCCAACCACGTCTTCAAAGCAAGTGGATTGATGTGAACATGGTGG
AGCACGACACTCTCGTCTACTCCAAGAATATCAAAGATACAGTCTCAGAAGACCAAAGGGCTATTGAGAC
TTTTCAACAAAGGGTAATATCGGGAAACCTCCTCGGATTCCATTGCCCAGCTATCTGTCACTTCATCAAA
AGGACAGTAGAAAAGGAAGGTGGCACCTACAAATGCCATCATTGCGATAAAGGAAAGGCTATCGTTCAAG
ATGCCTCTGCCGACAGTGGTCCCAAAGATGGACCCCCACCCACGAGGAGCATCGTGGAAAAAGAAGACGT
TCCAACCACGTCTTCAAAGCAAGTGGATTGATGTGATATCTCCACTGACGTAAGGGATGACGCACAATCC
CACTATCCTTCGCAAGACCCTTCCTCTATATAAGGAAGTTCATTTCATTTGGAGAGGACACGCTGAAATC
ACCAGTCTCTCTCTACAAATCTATCTCTCTCGAGCTTTCGCAGATCTGTCGATCGACCATGGGGATTGAA
CAAGATGGATTGCACGCAGGTTCTCCGGCCGCTTGGGTGGAGAGGCTATTCGGCTATGACTGGGCACAAC
AGACAATCGGCTGCTCTGATGCCGCCGTGTTTCGGCTGTCAGCGCAGGGGCGCCCGGTTCTTTTTGTCAA
GACCGACCTGTCCGGTGCCCTGAATGAACTCCAGGACGAGGCAGCGCGGCTATCGTGGCTGGCCACGACG
GGCGTTCCTTGCGCAGCTGTGCTCGACGTTGTCACTGAAGCGGGAAGGGACTGGCTGCTATTGGGCGAAG
TGCCGGGGCAGGATCTCCTGTCATCTCACCTTGCTCCTGCCGAGAAAGTATCCATCATGGCTGATGCAAT
GCGGCGGCTGCATACGCTTGATCCGGCTACCTGCCCATTCGACCACCAAGCGAAACATCGCATCGAGCGA
GCACGTACTCGGATGGAAGCCGGTCTTGTCGATCAGGATGATCTGGACGAAGAGCATCAGGGGCTCGCGC
CAGCCGAACTGTTCGCCAGGCTCAAGGCGCGCATGCCCGACGGCGAGGATCTCGTCGTGACACATGGCGA
TGCCTGCTTGCCGAATATCATGGTGGAAAATGGCCGCTTTTCTGGATTCATCGACTGTGGCCGGCTGGGT
GTGGCGGACCGCTATCAGGACATAGCGTTGGCTACCCGTGATATTGCTGAAGAGCTTGGCGGCGAATGGG
CTGACCGCTTCCTCGTGCTTTACGGTATCGCCGCTCCCGATTCGCAGCGCATCGCCTTCTATCGCCTTCT
TGACGAGTTCTTCTGAGCGGGACTCTGGGGTTCGGATCGATCCTCTAGCTAGAGTCGATCGACAAGCTCG
AGTTTCTCCATAATAATGTGTGAGTAGTTCCCAGATAAGGGAATTAGGGTTCCTATAGGGTTTCGCTCAT
GTGTTGAGCATATAAGAAACCCTTAGTATGTATTTGTATTTGTAAAATACTTCTATCAATAAAATTTCTA
ATTCCTAAAACCAAAATCCAGTACTAAAATCCAGATCCCCCGAATTAATTCGGCGTTAATTCAGTACATT
AAAAACGTCCGCAATGTGTTATTAAGTTGTCTAAGCGTCAATTTGTTTACACCACAATATATCCTGCCA
